>Addgene plasmid #22978 | T7-p73DD-pcDNA3 | depositor full sequence | sequence record 10519 | Author sequence
GACGGATCGGGAGATCTCCCGATCCCCTATGGTCGACTCTCAGTACAATCTGCTCTGATGCCGCATAGTT
AAGCCAGTATCTGCTCCCTGCTTGTGTGTTGGAGGTCGCTGAGTAGTGCGCGAGCAAAATTTAAGCTACA
ACAAGGCAAGGCTTGACCGACAATTGCATGAAGAATCTGCTTAGGGTTAGGCGTTTTGCGCTGCTTCGCG
ATGTACGGGCCAGATATACGCGTTGACATTGATTATTGACTAGTTATTAATAGTAATCAATTACGGGGTC
ATTAGTTCATAGCCCATATATGGAGTTCCGCGTTACATAACTTACGGTAAATGGCCCGCCTGGCTGACCG
CCCAACGACCCCCGCCCATTGACGTCAATAATGACGTATGTTCCCATAGTAACGCCAATAGGGACTTTCC
ATTGACGTCAATGGGTGGACTATTTACGGTAAACTGCCCACTTGGCAGTACATCAAGTGTATCATATGCC
AAGTACGCCCCCTATTGACGTCAATGACGGTAAATGGCCCGCCTGGCATTATGCCCAGTACATGACCTTA
TGGGACTTTCCTACTTGGCAGTACATCTACGTATTAGTCATCGCTATTACCATGGTGATGCGGTTTTGGC
AGTACATCAATGGGCGTGGATAGCGGTTTGACTCACGGGGATTTCCAAGTCTCCACCCCATTGACGTCAA
TGGGAGTTTGTTTTGGCACCAAAATCAACGGGACTTTCCAAAATGTCGTAACAACTCCGCCCCATTGACG
CAAATGGGCGGTAGGCGTGTACGGTGGGAGGTCTATATAAGCAGAGCTCTCTGGCTAACTAGAGAACCCA
CTGCTTACTGGCTTATCGAAATTAATACGACTCACTATAGGGAGACCCAAGCTTGCCACCATGGCTAGCA
TGACTGGTGGACAGCAAATGGGATCCATGAAGCGTGCCTTCAAGCAGAGCCCCCCTGCCGTCCCCGCCCT
TGGTGCCGGTGTGAAGAAGCGGCGGCATGGAGACGAGGACACGTACTACCTTCAGGTGCGAGGCCGGGAG
AACTTTGAGATCCTGATGAAGCTGAAAGAGAGCCTGGAGCTGATGGAGTTGGTGCCGCAGCCACTGGTGG
ACTCCTATCGGCAGCAGCAGCAGCTCCTACAGAGGCCGAGTCACCTACAGCCCCCGTCCTACGGGCCGGT
CCTCTCGCCCATGAACAAGGTGCACGGGGGCATGAACAAGCTGCCCTCCGTCAACCAGCTGGTGGGCCAG
CCTCCCCCGCACAGTTCGGCAGCTACACCCAACCTGGGGCCCGTGGGCCCCGGGATGCTCAACAACCATG
GCCACGCAGTGCCAGCCAACGGCGAGATGAGCAGCAGCCACAGCGCCCAGTCCATGGTCTCGGGGTCCCA
CTGCACTCCGCCACCCCCCTACCACGCCGACCCCAGCCTCGTCAGTTTTTTAACAGGATTGGGGTGTCCA
AACTGCATCGAGTATTTCACCTCCCAAGGGTTACAGAGCATTTACCACCTGCAGAACCTGACCATTGAGG
ACCTGGGGGCCCTGAAGATCCCCGAGCAGTACCGCATGACCATCTGGCGGGGCCTGCAGGACCTGAAGCA
GGGCCACGACTACAGCACCGCGCAGCAGCTGCTCCGCTCTAGCAACGCGGCCACCATCTCCATCGGCGGC
TCAGGGGAACTGCAGCGCCAGCGGGTCATGGAGGCCGTGCACTTCCGCGTGCGCCACACCATCACCATCC
CCAACCGCGGCGGCCCAGGCGGCGGCCCTGACGAGTGGGCGGACTTCGGCTTCGACCTGCCCGACTGCAA
GGCCCGCAAGCAGCCCATCAAGGAGGAGTTCACGGAGGCCGAGATCCACTGAGAATTCCCAATTGCACCT
GAAATTGCACTGGAACTGCTGATGGCTGCGAACTTCTTAGATTGTTAAGGTCTCCAATTCTGCAGATATC
CATCACACTGGCGGCCGCTCGAGCATGCATCTAGAGGGCCCTATTCTATAGTGTCACCTAAATGCTAGAG
CTCGCTGATCAGCCTCGACTGTGCCTTCTAGTTGCCAGCCATCTGTTGTTTGCCCCTCCCCCGTGCCTTC
CTTGACCCTGGAAGGTGCCACTCCCACTGTCCTTTCCTAATAAAATGAGGAAATTGCATCGCATTGTCTG
AGTAGGTGTCATTCTATTCTGGGGGGTGGGGTGGGGCAGGACAGCAAGGGGGAGGATTGGGAAGACAATA
GCAGGCATGCTGGGGATGCGGTGGGCTCTATGGCTTCTGAGGCGGAAAGAACCAGCTGGGGCTCTAGGGG
GTATCCCC
[124 nt withheld, positions 2319-2442]
C
[32 nt withheld, positions 2444-2475]
CA
[57 nt withheld, positions 2478-2534]
A
[49 nt withheld, positions 2536-2584]
CCTTTGACGTTGGAGTCCACGTTCTTT
[37 nt withheld, positions 2612-2648]
ACCCTATCTCGGTCTATTCTTTTGATTTATAAGGGATTTTGGGGATTTCGGCCTATTGGTTAAAAAATGA
GCTGATTTAACAAAAATTTAACGCGAATTAATTCTGTGGAATGTGTGTCAGTTAGGGTGTGGAAAGTCCC
CAGGCTCCCCAGGCAGGCAGAAGTATGCAAAGCATGCATCTCAATTAGTCAGCAACCAGGTGTGGAAAGT
CCCCAGGCTCCCCAGCAGGCAGAAGTATGCAAAGCATGCATCTCAATTAGTCAGCAACCATAGTCCCGCC
CCTAACTCCGCCCATCCCGCCCCTAACTCCGCCCAGTTCCGCCCATTCTCCGCCCCATGGCTGACTAATT
TTTTTTATTTATGCAGAGGCCGAGGCCGCCTCTGCCTCTGAGCTATTCCAGAAGTAGTGAGGAGGCTTTT
TTGGAGGCCTAGGCTTTTGCAAAAAGCTCCCGGGAGCTTGTATATCCATTTTCGGATCTGATCAAGAGAC
AGGATGAGGATCGTTTCGCATGATTGAACAAGATGGATTGCACGCAGGTTCTCCGGCCGCTTGGGTGGAG
AGGCTATTCGGCTATGACTGGGCACAACAGACAATCGGCTGCTCTGATGCCGCCGTGTTCCGGCTGTCAG
CGCAGGGGCGCCCGGTTCTTTTTGTCAAGACCGACCTGTCCGGTGCCCTGAATGAACTGCAGGACGAGGC
AGCGCGGCTATCGTGGCTGGCCACGACGGGCGTTCCTTGCGCAGCTGTGCTCGACGTTGTCACTGAAGCG
GGAAGGGACTGGCTGCTATTGGGCGAAGTGCCGGGGCAGGATCTCCTGTCATCTCACCTTGCTCCTGCCG
AGAAAGTATCCATCATGGCTGATGCAATGCGGCGGCTGCATACGCTTGATCCGGCTACCTGCCCATTCGA
CCACCAAGCGAAACATCGCATCGAGCGAGCACGTACTCGGATGGAAGCCGGTCTTGTCGATCAGGATGAT
CTGGACGAAGAGCATCAGGGGCTCGCGCCAGCCGAACTGTTCGCCAGGCTCAAGGCGCGCATGCCCGACG
GCGAGGATCTCGTCGTGACCCATGGCGATGCCTGCTTGCCGAATATCATGGTGGAAAATGGCCGCTTTTC
TGGATTCATCGACTGTGGCCGGCTGGGTGTGGCGGACCGCTATCAGGACATAGCGTTGGCTACCCGTGAT
ATTGCTGAAGAGCTTGGCGGCGAATGGGCTGACCGCTTCCTCGTGCTTTACGGTATCGCCGCTCCCGATT
CGCAGCGCATCGCCTTCTATCGCCTTCTTGACGAGTTCTTCTGAGCGGGACTCTGGGGTTCGAAATGACC
GACCAAGCGACGCCCAACCTGCCATCACGAGATTTCGATTCCACCGCCGCCTTCTATGAAAGGTTGGGCT
TCGGAATCGTTTTCCGGGACGCCGGCTGGATGATCCTCCAGCGCGGGGATCTCATGCTGGAGTTCTTCGC
CCACCCCAACTTGTTTATTGCAGCTTATAATGGTTACAAATAAAGCAATAGCATCACAAATTTCACAAAT
AAAGCATTTTTTTCACTGCATTCTAGTTGTGGTTTGTCCAAACTCATCAATGTATCTTATCATGTCTGTA
TACCGTCGACCTCTAGCTAGAGCTTGGCGTAATCATGGTCATAGCTGTTTCCTGTGTGAAATTGTTATCC
GCTCACAATTCCACACAACATACGAGCCGGAAGCATAAAGTGTAAAGCCTGGGGTGCCTAATGAGTGAGC
TAACTCACATTAATTGCGTTGCGCTCACTGCCCGCTTTCCAGTCGGGAAACCTGTCGTGCCAGCTGCATT
AATGAATCGGCCAACGCGCGGGGAGAGGCGGTTTGCGTATTGGGCGCTCTTCCGCTTCCTCGCTCACTGA
CTCGCTGCGCTCGGTCGTTCGGCTGCGGCGAGCGGTATCAGCTCACTCAAAGGCGGTAATACGGTTATCC
ACAGAATCAGGGGATAACGCAGGAAAGAACATGTGAGCAAAAGGCCAGCAAAAGGCCAGGAACCGTAAAA
AGGCCGCGTTGCTGGCGTTTTTCCATAGGCTCCGCCCCCCTGACGAGCATCACAAAAATCGACGCTCAAG
TCAGAGGTGGCGAAACCCGACAGGACTATAAAGATACCAGGCGTTTCCCCCTGGAAGCTCCCTCGTGCGC
TCTCCTGTTCCGACCCTGCCGCTTACCGGATACCTGTCCGCCTTTCTCCCTTCGGGAAGCGTGGCGCTTT
CTCAATGCTCACGCTGTAGGTATCTCAGTTCGGTGTAGGTCGTTCGCTCCAAGCTGGGCTGTGTGCACGA
ACCCCCCGTTCAGCCCGACCGCTGCGCCTTATCCGGTAACTATCGTCTTGAGTCCAACCCGGTAAGACAC
GACTTATCGCCACTGGCAGCAGCCACTGGTAACAGGATTAGCAGAGCGAGGTATGTAGGCGGTGCTACAG
AGTTCTTGAAGTGGTGGCCTAACTACGGCTACACTAGAAGGACAGTATTTGGTATCTGCGCTCTGCTGAA
GCCAGTTACCTTCGGAAAAAGAGTTGGTAGCTCTTGATCCGGCAAACAAACCACCGCTGGTAGCGGTGGT
TTTTTTGTTTGCAAGCAGCAGATTACGCGCAGAAAAAAAGGATCTCAAGAAGATCCTTTGATCTTTTCTA
CGGGGTCTGACGCTCAGTGGAACGAAAACTCACGTTAAGGGATTTTGGTCATGAGATTATCAAAAAGGAT
CTTCACCTAGATCCTTTTAAATTAAAAATGAAGTTTTAAATCAATCTAAAGTATATATGAGTAAACTTGG
TCTGACAGTTACCAATGCTTAATCAGTGAGGCACCTATCTCAGCGATCTGTCTATTTCGTTCATCCATAG
TTGCCTGACTCCCCGTCGTGTAGATAACTACGATACGGGAGGGCTTACCATCTGGCCCCAGTGCTGCAAT
GATACCGCGAGACCCACGCTCACCGGCTCCAGATTTATCAGCAATAAACCAGCCAGCCGGAAGGGCCGAG
CGCAGAAGTGGTCCTGCAACTTTATCCGCCTCCATCCAGTCTATTAATTGTTGCCGGGAAGCTAGAGTAA
GTAGTTCGCCAGTTAATAGTTTGCGCAACGTTGTTGCCATTGCTACAGGCATCGTGGTGTCACGCTCGTC
GTTTGGTATGGCTTCATTCAGCTCCGGTTCCCAACGATCAAGGCGAGTTACATGATCCCCCATGTTGTGC
AAAAAAGCGGTTAGCTCCTTCGGTCCTCCGATCGTTGTCAGAAGTAAGTTGGCCGCAGTGTTATCACTCA
TGGTTATGGCAGCACTGCATAATTCTCTTACTGTCATGCCATCCGTAAGATGCTTTTCTGTGACTGGTGA
GTACTCAACCAAGTCATTCTGAGAATAGTGTATGCGGCGACCGAGTTGCTCTTGCCCGGCGTCAATACGG
GATAATACCGCGCCACATAGCAGAACTTTAAAAGTGCTCATCATTGGAAAACGTTCTTCGGGGCGAAAAC
TCTCAAGGATCTTACCGCTGTTGAGATCCAGTTCGATGTAACCCACTCGTGCACCCAACTGATCTTCAGC
ATCTTTTACTTTCACCAGCGTTTCTGGGTGAGCAAAAACAGGAAGGCAAAATGCCGCAAAAAAGGGAATA
AGGGCGACACGGAAATGTTGAATACTCATACTCTTCCTTTTTCAATATTATTGAAGCATTTATCAGGGTT
ATTGTCTCATGAGCGGATACATATTTGAATGTATTTAGAAAAATAAACAAATAGGGGTTCCGCGCACATT
TCCCCGAAAAGTGCCACCTGACGTC
Features (pLannotate 1.2.2; 23 found; start..end, strand, type, name):
     36..80      -  misc_feature   bom (fragment): basis of mobility region from pBR322
    235..614     +  enhancer       CMV enhancer: human cytomegalovirus immediate early enhancer
    615..818     +  promoter       CMV promoter: human cytomegalovirus (CMV) immediate early promoter
    814..847     +  LTR            5' LTR (truncated) (fragment): truncated 5' long terminal repeat (LTR) from HIV-1
    863..881     +  promoter       T7 promoter: promoter for bacteriophage T7 RNA polymerase
    901..932     +  CDS            T7 tag (gene 10 leader) (fragment): leader peptide from bacteriophage T7 gene 10 promotes efficient translation in E. coli
    940..1869    +  CDS            TP73 (fragment): P73_HUMAN - Also known as P73. Experimental evidence at protein level: Swiss-Prot protein existence level 1. Participates in the apoptotic response to DNA damage. Isoforms containing the transactivation domain are pro-apoptotic, isoforms lacking the domain are anti-apoptotic and block the function of p53 and transactivating p73 isoforms. May be a tumor suppressor protein. From Homo sapiens (Human).
   1873..1935    +  CDS            ELOC (fragment): ELOC_BOVIN - Also known as TCEB1. Experimental evidence at protein level: Swiss-Prot protein existence level 1. The elongin BC complex seems to be involved as an adapter protein in the proteasomal degradation of target proteins via different E3 ubiquitin ligase complexes, including the von Hippel-Lindau ubiquitination complex CBC(VHL). By binding to BC-box motifs it seems to link target recruitment subunits, like VHL and members of the SOCS box family, to Cullin/RBX1 modules that activate E2 ubiquitination enzymes. From Bos taurus (Bovine).
   2005..2023    -  promoter       SP6 promoter: promoter for bacteriophage SP6 RNA polymerase
   2049..2273    +  polyA_signal   bGH poly(A) signal: bovine growth hormone polyadenylation signal
   2277..2298    +  promoter       SV40 promoter (fragment): SV40 enhancer and early promoter
   2319..2747    +  rep_origin     f1 ori (sequence partly withheld): f1 bacteriophage origin of replication; arrow indicates direction of (+) strand synthesis
   2761..3091    +  promoter       SV40 promoter: SV40 enhancer and early promoter
   3158..3949    +  CDS            neo: KKA2_KLEPN - Also known as kan, nptII. Experimental evidence at protein level: Swiss-Prot protein existence level 1. Resistance to kanamycin, neomycin, paromomycin, ribostamycin, butirosin and gentamicin B. From Klebsiella pneumoniae.
   3973..4131    +  CDS            ble (fragment): BLE_KLEPN - Experimental evidence at protein level: Swiss-Prot protein existence level 1. Binding protein with a strong affinity to the bleomycin family of antibiotics. Binds to CL990; an antimitotic-antibiotic compound. From Klebsiella pneumoniae.
   4126..4247    +  polyA_signal   SV40 poly(A) signal: SV40 polyadenylation signal
   4320..4336    -  protein_bind   lac operator: The lac repressor binds to the lac operator to inhibit transcription in E. coli. This inhibition can be relieved by adding lactose or isopropyl-β-D-thiogalactopyranoside (IPTG). lac repressor encoded by lacI
   4344..4374    -  promoter       lac promoter: promoter for the E. coli lac operon
   4389..4410    -  protein_bind   CAP binding site: CAP binding activates transcription in the presence of cAMP. E. coli catabolite activator protein
   4423..4515    -  CDS            lacI (fragment): lac repressor; lacI; The lac repressor binds to the lac operator to inhibit transcription in E. coli. This inhibition can be relieved by adding lactose or isopropyl-β-D-thiogalactopyranoside (IPTG).
   4698..5286    -  rep_origin     ori: high-copy-number ColE1/pMB1/pBR322/pUC origin of replication
   5457..6317    -  CDS            AmpR: β-lactamase; bla; confers resistance to ampicillin, carbenicillin, and related antibiotics
   6318..6422    -  promoter       AmpR promoter: bla
