[The description below was written by a language model from this plasmid's Addgene catalogue record and pLannotate feature annotations shown in this document.]
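Description:
T7-p73DD-pcDNA3 is a mammalian expression plasmid built on the Invitrogen pcDNA3 backbone. It carries a truncated human TP73 cDNA that encodes only the C-terminal portion of p73 (amino acids 327–636). According to the record, this fragment acts as a dominant-negative form of the protein. The roughly 940 bp insert sits between retained BamHI and EcoRI sites and is fused at its N terminus to a backbone-encoded T7 epitope tag (the phage T7 gene 10 leader peptide), which allows detection of the truncated protein.

Expression in mammalian cells is driven by the CMV immediate-early enhancer and promoter and terminated by the bovine growth hormone polyadenylation signal. Flanking T7 and SP6 phage promoters serve as sequencing primer sites and could support in vitro transcription. A separate SV40 early promoter drives the neomycin phosphotransferase gene, followed by an SV40 poly(A) signal, so stably transfected cells can be selected with G418. In E. coli the plasmid is maintained at high copy through a ColE1/pUC-type origin with ampicillin resistance, and an f1 origin is also present.

The automated annotation also reports several short partial matches, including an elongin C fragment just downstream of the p73 coding region, an HIV-1 LTR fragment, a ble fragment and lac-region remnants. The catalogue entry does not describe these, and they are probably cloning remnants or incidental homology rather than functional parts. The construct is suited to interfering with endogenous p73 function in transfected cells, and the associated publication concerns the role of p73 in E2F-1-induced apoptosis.
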