Addgene plasmid #22978: T7-p73DD-pcDNA3
Depositing lab: William Kaelin. Depositing organization: Dana-Farber Cancer Institute. Publication: Role for the p53 homologue p73 in E2F-1-induced apoptosis. Irwin M, Marin MC, Phillips AC, Seelan RS, Smith DI, Liu W, Flores ER, Tsai KY, Jacks T, Vousden KH, Kaelin WG. Nature. 2000 Oct 5. 407(6804):645-8. 10.1038/35036614 PubMed 11034215.
Backbone
  Vector backbone: pcDNA3
  Backbone manufacturer: Invitrogen
  Backbone size w/o insert (bp): 5484
  Vector type: Mammalian Expression
  Selectable markers: Neomycin (select with G418)
Growth in bacteria
  Bacterial resistance: Ampicillin, 100 μg/mL
  Growth temperature: 37°C
  Growth strain: DH5alpha
  Growth instructions: DH5alpha
  Copy number: High Copy
Gene/Insert
  Gene/Insert name: tumor protein p73 (alt name: TP73)
  Species: H. sapiens (human)
  Insert size (bp): 942
  Mutation: truncated cDNA encodes truncated protein (aa 327-636) with dominant negative function
  GenBank ID: NM_005427
  Entrez Gene: TP73 (a.k.a. CILD47, P73)
  Tag / fusion protein: T7 (N terminal on backbone)
  Cloning method: Restriction Enzyme; 5′ cloning site BamH I (not destroyed); 3′ cloning site EcoR I (not destroyed)
  Sequencing primers: 5′ T7; 3′ SP6
Terms and licenses: Academic/Nonprofit Terms; Industry Terms: Not Available to Industry
How to cite: T7-p73DD-pcDNA3 was a gift from William Kaelin (Addgene plasmid # 22978 ; http://n2t.net/addgene:22978 ; RRID:Addgene_22978)
