>Addgene plasmid #22978 | T7-p73DD-pcDNA3 | addgene partial sequence | sequence record 28964 | 22978 with T7
CTAGCATGACTGGTGGACAGCAAATGGGATCCATGAAGCGTGCCTTCAAGCAGAGCCCCCCTGCCGTCCC
CGCCCTTGGTGCCGGTGTGAAGAAGCGGCGGCATGGAGACGAGGACACGTACTACCTTCAGGTGCGAGGC
CGGGAGAACTTTGAGATCCTGATGAAGCTGAAAGAGAGCCTGGAGCTGATGGAGTTGGTGCCGCAGCCAC
TGGTGGACTCCTATCGGCAGCAGCAGCAGCTCCTACAGAGGCCGAGTCACCTACAGCCCCCGTCCTACGG
GCCGGTCCTCTCGCCCATGAACAAGGTGCACGGGGGCATGAACAAGCTGCCCTCCGTCAACCAGCTGGTG
GGCCAGCCTCCCCCGCACAGTTCGGCAGCTACACCCAACCTGGGGCCCGTGGGCCCCGGGATGCTCAACA
ACCATGGCCACGCAGTGCCAGCCAACGGCGAGATGAGCAGCAGCCACAGCGCCCAGTCCATGGTCTCGGG
GTCCCACTGCACTCCGCCACCCCCCTACCACGCCGACCCCAGCCTCGTCAGTTTTTTAACAGGATTGGGG
TGTCCAAACTGCATCGAGTATTTCACCTCCCAAGGGTTACAGAGCATTTACCACCTGCAGAACCTGACCA
TTGAGGACCTGGGGGCCCTGAAGATCCCCGAGCAGTACCGCATGACCATCTGGCGGGGCCTGCAGGA
